>Addgene plasmid #224138 | GLB1_SH | addgene full sequence | sequence record 444367 | Addgene NGS Result
CAAATGCTGAATGAGGGCATCGTTCCCACTGCGATGCTGGTTGCCAACGATCAGATGGCGCTGGGCGCAA
TGCGCGCCATTACCGAGTCCGGGCTGCGCGTTGGTGCGGATATCTCGGTAGTGGGATACGACGATACCGA
AGACAGCTCATGTTATATCCCGCCGTTAACCACCATCAAACAGGATTTTCGCCTGCTGGGGCAAACCAGC
GTGGACCGCTTGCTGCAACTCTCTCAGGGCCAGGCGGTGAAGGGCAATCAGCTGTTGCCCGTCTCACTGG
TGAAAAGAAAAACCACCCTGGCGCCCAATACGCAAACCGCCTCTCCCCGCGCGTTGGCCGATTCATTAAT
GCAGCTGGCACGACAGGTTTCCCGACTGGAAAGCGGGCAGTGAGCGCAACGCAATTAATGTAAGTTAGCT
CACTCATTAGGCACCGGGATCTCGACCGATGCCCTTGAGAGCCTTCAACCCAGTCAGCTCCTTCCGGTGG
GCGCGGGGCATGACTATCGTCGCCGCACTTATGACTGTCTTCTTTATCATGCAACTCGTAGGACAGGTGC
CGGCAGCGCTCTGGGTCATTTTCGGCGAGGACCGCTTTCGCTGGAGCGCGACGATGATCGGCCTGTCGCT
TGCGGTATTCGGAATCTTGCACGCCCTCGCTCAAGCCTTCGTCACTGGTCCCGCCACCAAACGTTTCGGC
GAGAAGCAGGCCATTATCGCCGGCATGGCGGCCCCACGGGTGCGCATGATCGTGCTCCTGTCGTTGAGGA
CCCGGCTAGGCTGGCGGGGTTGCCTTACTGGTTAGCAGAATGAATCACCGATACGCGAGCGAACGTGAAG
CGACTGCTGCTGCAAAACGTCTGCGACCTGAGCAACAACATGAATGGTCTTCGGTTTCCGTGTTTCGTAA
AGTCTGGAAACGCGGAAGTCAGCGCCCTGCACCATTATGTTCCGGATCTGCATCGCAGGATGCTGCTGGC
TACCCTGTGGAACACCTACATCTGTATTAACGAAGCGCTGGCATTGACCCTGAGTGATTTTTCTCTGGTC
CCGCCGCATCCATACCGCCAGTTGTTTACCCTCACAACGTTCCAGTAACCGGGCATGTTCATCATCAGTA
ACCCGTATCGTGAGCATCCTCTCTCGTTTCATCGGTATCATTACCCCCATGAACAGAAATCCCCCTTACA
CGGAGGCATCAGTGACCAAACAGGAAAAAACCGCCCTTAACATGGCCCGCTTTATCAGAAGCCAGACATT
AACGCTTCTGGAGAAACTCAACGAGCTGGACGCGGATGAACAGGCAGACATCTGTGAATCGCTTCACGAC
CACGCTGATGAGCTTTACCGCAGCTGCCTCGCGCGTTTCGGTGATGACGGTGAAAACCTCTGACACATGC
AGCTCCCGGAGACGGTCACAGCTTGTCTGTAAGCGGATGCCGGGAGCAGACAAGCCCGTCAGGGCGCGTC
AGCGGGTGTTGGCGGGTGTCGGGGCGCAGCCATGACCCAGTCACGTAGCGATAGCGGAGTGTATACTGGC
TTAACTATGCGGCATCAGAGCAGATTGTACTGAGAGTGCACCATTGCGGTGTGAAATACCGCACAGATGC
GTAAGGAGAAAATACCGCATCAGGCGCTCTTCCGCTTCCTCGCTCACTGACTCGCTGCGCTCGGTCGTTC
GGCTGCGGCGAGCGGTATCAGCTCACTCAAAGGCGGTAATACGGTTATCCACAGAATCAGGGGATAACGC
AGGAAAGAACATGTGAGCAAAAGGCCAGCAAAAGGCCAGGAACCGTAAAAAGGCCGCGTTGCTGGCGTTT
TTCCATAGGCTCCGCCCCCCTGACGAGCATCACAAAAATCGACGCTCAAGTCAGAGGTGGCGAAACCCGA
CAGGACTATAAAGATACCAGGCGTTTCCCCCTGGAAGCTCCCTCGTGCGCTCTCCTGTTCCGACCCTGCC
GCTTACCGGATACCTGTCCGCCTTTCTCCCTTCGGGAAGCGTGGCGCTTTCTCATAGCTCACGCTGTAGG
TATCTCAGTTCGGTGTAGGTCGTTCGCTCCAAGCTGGGCTGTGTGCACGAACCCCCCGTTCAGCCCGACC
GCTGCGCCTTATCCGGTAACTATCGTCTTGAGTCCAACCCGGTAAGACACGACTTATCGCCACTGGCAGC
AGCCACTGGTAACAGGATTAGCAGAGCGAGGTATGTAGGCGGTGCTACAGAGTTCTTGAAGTGGTGGCCT
AACTACGGCTACACTAGAAGGACAGTATTTGGTATCTGCGCTCTGCTGAAGCCAGTTACCTTCGGAAAAA
GAGTTGGTAGCTCTTGATCCGGCAAACAAACCACCGCTGGTAGCGGTGGTTTTTTTGTTTGCAAGCAGCA
GATTACGCGCAGAAAAAAAGGATCTCAAGAAGATCCTTTGATCTTTTCTACGGGGTCTGACGCTCAGTGG
AACGAAAACTCACGTTAAGGGATTTTGGTCATGAGATTATCAAAAAGGATCTTCACCTAGATCCTTTTAA
ATTAAAAATGAAGTTTTAAATCAATCTAAAGTATATATGAGTAAACTTGGTCTGACAGTTACCAATGCTT
AATCAGTGAGGCACCTATCTCAGCGATCTGTCTATTTCGTTCATCCATAGTTGCCTGACTCCCCGTCGTG
TAGATAACTACGATACGGGAGGGCTTACCATCTGGCCCCAGTGCTGCAATGATACCGCGAGACCCACGCT
CACCGGCTCCAGATTTATCAGCAATAAACCAGCCAGCCGGAAGGGCCGAGCGCAGAAGTGGTCCTGCAAC
TTTATCCGCCTCCATCCAGTCTATTAATTGTTGCCGGGAAGCTAGAGTAAGTAGTTCGCCAGTTAATAGT
TTGCGCAACGTTGTTGCCATTGCTGCAGGCATCGTGGTGTCACGCTCGTCGTTTGGTATGGCTTCATTCA
GCTCCGGTTCCCAACGATCAAGGCGAGTTACATGATCCCCCATGTTGTGCAAAAAAGCGGTTAGCTCCTT
CGGTCCTCCGATCGTTGTCAGAAGTAAGTTGGCCGCAGTGTTATCACTCATGGTTATGGCAGCACTGCAT
AATTCTCTTACTGTCATGCCATCCGTAAGATGCTTTTCTGTGACTGGTGAGTACTCAACCAAGTCATTCT
GAGAATAGTGTATGCGGCGACCGAGTTGCTCTTGCCCGGCGTCAATACGGGATAATACCGCGCCACATAG
CAGAACTTTAAAAGTGCTCATCATTGGAAAACGTTCTTCGGGGCGAAAACTCTCAAGGATCTTACCGCTG
TTGAGATCCAGTTCGATGTAACCCACTCGTGCACCCAACTGATCTTCAGCATCTTTTACTTTCACCAGCG
TTTCTGGGTGAGCAAAAACAGGAAGGCAAAATGCCGCAAAAAAGGGAATAAGGGCGACACGGAAATGTTG
AATACTCATACTCTTCCTTTTTCAATATTATTGAAGCATTTATCAGGGTTATTGTCTCATGAGCGGATAC
ATATTTGAATGTATTTAGAAAAATAAACAAATAGGGGTTCCGCGCACATTTCCCCGAAAAGTGCCACCTA
AATTGTAAGCGTTAATATTTTGTTAAAATTCGCGTTAAATTTTTGTTAAATCAGCTCATTTTTTAACCAA
TAGGCCGAAATCGGCAAAATCCCTTATAAATCAAAAGAATAGACCGAGATAGGGT
[37 nt withheld, positions 3696-3732]
AAAGAACGTGGACTCCAACGTCAAAGG
[49 nt withheld, positions 3760-3808]
T
[91 nt withheld, positions 3810-3900]
G
[124 nt withheld, positions 3902-4025]
CCCATTCGCCAATCCGGATATAGTTCCTCCTTTCAGCAAAAAACCCCTCAAGACCCGTTTAGAGGCCCCA
AGGGGTTATGCTAGTTATTGCTCAGCGGTGGCAGCAGCCAACTCAGCTTCCTTTCGGGCTTTGTTAGCAG
CCGGATCTCAGTGGTGGTGGTGGTGGTGCTCGAGAACATGTGGAAGATTGGAATTCTTGAGATGTGTCTG
ACTCTCAGCATTGAATTCCTTTCCAAGTGCCATCCATGCGGCCTTTTGTTGATCATTGAGACATCCAACA
GATTCAAGATATCCAGTGAATACAGTGAAGAATGCCATCCACAGAGCTGGATCCATTTTGTAGATACGAT
GACGGTTGATGGTTTCACGGACGTATCCCTTGAAGACTTCTTCATTGGTGTAGACGTTGGCAAGGAGATG
GCACGCAAGAAGAATACGTTGGCCTTGTTTGTCAAATCTCTCACTCTTCTTCACATCATCTGCAGTGTAC
TTCTCGGCTCCCTTGAAATAGACACGAAGATCCGGGAAGTTGGTGAAGAAATAACGGTAGAAGGCGTTTC
CATTCTCAATGTTTTGAGCCTCAGTTCCAACCATTCGTCCTTCAAGGGACTTCACACAGAGATCACTAAT
TTCTTGACGGTTCATCGACATCTAGACCTCCTTCTTAAAGTTAAACAAAATTATTACTAGAGGGGAATTG
TTATCCGCTCACAATTCCCCTATAGTGAGTCGTATTAATTTCGCGGGATCGAGATCTCGATCCTCTACGC
CGGACGCATCGTGGCCGGCATCACCGGCGCCACAGGTGCGGTTGCTGGCGCCTATATCGCCGACATCACC
GATGGGGAAGATCGGGCTCGCCACTTCGGGCTCATGAGCGCTTGTTTCGGCGTGGGTATGGTGGCAGGCC
CCGTGGCCGGGGGACTGTTGGGCGCCATCTCCTTGCATGCACCATTCCTTGCGGCGGCGGTGCTCAACGG
CCTCAACCTACTACTGGGCTGCTTCCTAATGCAGGAGTCGCATAAGGGAGAGCGTCGAGATCCCGGACAC
CATCGAATGGCGCAAAACCTTTCGCGGTATGGCATGATAGCGCCCGGAAGAGAGTCAATTCAGGGTGGTG
AATGTGAAACCAGTAACGTTATACGATGTCGCAGAGTATGCCGGTGTCTCTTATCAGACCGTTTCCCGCG
TGGTGAACCAGGCCAGCCACGTTTCTGCGAAAACGCGGGAAAAAGTGGAAGCGGCGATGGCGGAGCTGAA
TTACATTCCCAACCGCGTGGCACAACAACTGGCGGGCAAACAGTCGTTGCTGATTGGCGTTGCCACCTCC
AGTCTGGCCCTGCACGCGCCGTCGCAAATTGTCGCGGCGATTAAATCTCGCGCCGATCAACTGGGTGCCA
GCGTGGTGGTGTCGATGGTAGAACGAAGCGGCGTCGAAGCCTGTAAAGCGGCGGTGCACAATCTTCTCGC
GCAACGCGTCAGTGGGCTGATCATTAACTATCCGCTGGATGACCAGGATGCCATTGCTGTGGAAGCTGCC
TGCACTAATGTTCCGGCGTTATTTCTTGATGTCTCTGACCAGACACCCATCAACAGTATTATTTTCTCCC
ATGAAGACGGTACGCGACTGGGCGTGGAGCATCTGGTCGCATTGGGTCACCAGCAAATCGCGCTGTTAGC
GGGCCCATTAAGTTCTGTCTCGGCGCGTCTGCGTCTGGCTGGCTGGCATAAATATCTCACTCGCAATCAA
ATTCAGCCGATAGCGGAACGGGAAGGCGACTGGAGTGCCATGTCCGGTTTTCAACAAACCATG
Features (pLannotate 1.2.2; 19 found; start..end, strand, type, name):
    406..427     +  protein_bind   CAP binding site: CAP binding activates transcription in the presence of cAMP. E. coli catabolite activator protein
    442..733     +  CDS            TcR (fragment): tetracycline efflux protein; tet; confers resistance to tetracycline
    805..1185    -  CDS            YPB1_ECOLX: Protein predicted: Swiss-Prot protein existence level 4. From Escherichia coli.
   1202..1393    +  CDS            rop: Rop protein, which maintains plasmids at low copy number; rop
   1495..1634    +  misc_feature   bom: basis of mobility region from pBR322
   1820..2408    -  rep_origin     ori: high-copy-number ColE1/pMB1/pBR322/pUC origin of replication
   2579..3439    -  CDS            AmpR: β-lactamase; bla; confers resistance to ampicillin, carbenicillin, and related antibiotics
   3440..3544    -  promoter       AmpR promoter: bla
   3597..4025    -  rep_origin     f1 ori (sequence partly withheld): f1 bacteriophage origin of replication; arrow indicates direction of (+) strand synthesis
   4062..4109    -  terminator     T7 terminator: transcription terminator for bacteriophage T7 RNA polymerase
   4117..4166    -  CDS            SET1 (fragment): solubility-enhancement tag derived from T7 phage gene 10B
   4176..4193    -  CDS            9xHis (fragment): 9xHis affinity tag
   4200..4676    -  CDS            glb-1: GLBH_CAEEL - Also known as cbg-1, glo. Experimental evidence at protein level: Swiss-Prot protein existence level 1. May be a globin and may play a role in oxygen transport. From Caenorhabditis elegans.
   4683..4703    -  RBS            RBS: efficient ribosome binding site from bacteriophage T7 gene 10 (Olins and Rangwala, 1989)
   4719..4743    -  protein_bind   lac operator: The lac repressor binds to the lac operator to inhibit transcription in E. coli. This inhibition can be relieved by adding lactose or isopropyl-β-D-thiogalactopyranoside (IPTG). lac repressor encoded by lacI
   4744..4762    -  promoter       T7 promoter: promoter for bacteriophage T7 RNA polymerase
   4784..5063    +  CDS            TcR (fragment): tetracycline efflux protein; tet; confers resistance to tetracycline
   5071..5148    +  promoter       lacI promoter: lacI
   5149..393     +  CDS            lacI (across the origin): lac repressor; lacI; The lac repressor binds to the lac operator to inhibit transcription in E. coli. This inhibition can be relieved by adding lactose or isopropyl-β-D-thiogalactopyranoside (IPTG).
