[The description below was written by a language model from this plasmid's Addgene catalogue record and pLannotate feature annotations shown in this document.]
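Description:
GLB1_SH is a bacterial expression plasmid built on the pET303/CT-His backbone for IPTG-inducible production of the Caenorhabditis elegans globin GLB-1 (gene glb-1, also known as ZK637.13) in E. coli. The 5,838 nt sequence carries a pBR322-type ColE1 origin together with the rop gene and the bom mobility region, which is consistent with the low copy number recorded. Selection is by ampicillin through the β-lactamase gene and its own promoter. An f1 phage origin is also present, as are two non-functional tetracycline-resistance gene fragments that are remnants of the pBR322-derived backbone.

The expression cassette follows the standard pET design. A T7 promoter sits immediately upstream of a lac operator, followed by the efficient T7 gene 10 ribosome binding site, the glb-1 coding sequence, and a T7 terminator. The insert was introduced by Gibson cloning and is fused at its C terminus to a Leu-Glu linker and a 6xHis tag. The annotation software labels this tag as a fragment of a 9xHis tag, but its 18 nt length matches six histidines. The short "SET1 fragment" annotated between the tag and the terminator is probably a partial match to T7-derived vector sequence rather than a translated fusion partner. The plasmid also encodes lacI under its native promoter. The resulting repressor binds the operator and keeps transcription off until IPTG is added. Expression requires a host that supplies T7 RNA polymerase, while DH5alpha is listed only for propagation.

The His tag allows affinity purification of the recombinant globin. The associated publication concerns UV-visible heme absorbance spectroscopy of C. elegans globin proteins, which suggests similar biochemical use for this construct.
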