Addgene plasmid #224138: GLB1_SH
Purpose: IPTG-inducible expression of C. elegans protein GLB-1 with a His tag
Depositing lab: Katherine Walstrom. Depositing organization: New College of Florida. Publication: UV-Visible Heme Absorbance Spectroscopic Characterization of Caenorhabditis elegans Globin Proteins GLB-10 and GLB-31. McAllister A, Walstrom K. Mendeley Data. 2025 Jan 2; V1. doi: 10.17632/td8sy4xfmp.1.
Backbone
  Vector backbone: pET303/CT-His
  Vector type: Bacterial Expression
Growth in bacteria
  Bacterial resistance: Ampicillin, 100 μg/mL
  Growth temperature: 37°C
  Growth strain: DH5alpha
  Copy number: Low Copy
Gene/Insert
  Gene/Insert name: GLB-1
  Species: C. elegans (nematode)
  Entrez Gene: glb-1 (a.k.a. ZK637.13)
  Tag / fusion protein: LeuGlu-6xHis (C terminal on insert)
  Cloning method: Gibson Cloning
  Sequencing primers: 5′ T7
Terms and licenses: Academic/Nonprofit Terms; Industry Terms: Not Available to Industry
How to cite: GLB1_SH was a gift from Katherine Walstrom (Addgene plasmid # 224138 ; http://n2t.net/addgene:224138 ; RRID:Addgene_224138)
